Addgene plasmid #66179: pET15b+PCNA3 WT
Purpose: Expresses the wild type of Sulfolobus solfataricus PCNA3
Depositing lab: Teruyuki Nagamune. Depositing organization: The University of Tokyo. Publication: Introduction of selective intersubunit disulfide bonds into self-assembly protein scaffold to enhance an artificial multienzyme complex's activity. Hirakawa H, Kakitani A, Nagamune T. Biotechnol Bioeng. 2013 Jul;110(7):1858-64. doi: 10.1002/bit.24861. Epub 2013 Feb 22. PubMed 23404255.
Backbone
  Vector backbone: pET-15b(+)
  Backbone manufacturer: Novagen
  Backbone size w/o insert (bp): 5698
  Total vector size (bp): 6485
  Vector type: Bacterial Expression
Growth in bacteria
  Bacterial resistance: Ampicillin, 100 μg/mL
  Growth temperature: 37°C
  Growth strain: DH5alpha
  Growth instructions: Supplement with 1% glucose is recommended to suppress leaky expression.
  Copy number: Low Copy
Gene/Insert
  Gene/Insert name: DNA polymerase sliding clamp 3 (alt name: PCNA3)
  Species: Synthetic; Sulfolobus solfataricus P2
  Insert size (bp): 798
  GenBank ID: NP_341944
  Promoter: T7 promoter
  Tag / fusion protein: His6 tag (N terminal on backbone)
  Cloning method: Restriction Enzyme; 5′ cloning site NdeI (not destroyed); 3′ cloning site BamHI (not destroyed)
  Sequencing primers: 5′ T7; 3′ T7 Terminal
Terms and licenses: Academic/Nonprofit Terms; Industry Terms: Not Available to Industry
Depositor comments: The PCNA3 gene was subcloned from a synthetic gene whose codons are optimized for E. coli expression.
How to cite: pET15b+PCNA3 WT was a gift from Teruyuki Nagamune (Addgene plasmid # 66179 ; http://n2t.net/addgene:66179 ; RRID:Addgene_66179)
