[The description below was written by a language model from this plasmid's Addgene catalogue record and pLannotate feature annotations shown in this document.]
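Description:
pET15b+PCNA3 WT is a bacterial expression plasmid built on the Novagen pET-15b(+) backbone (about 6.5 kb in total) for producing wild-type PCNA3, one of the three DNA polymerase sliding clamp subunits of the archaeon Sulfolobus (Saccharolobus) solfataricus P2. It replicates in E. coli from a pBR322-type ColE1/pMB1 origin accompanied by the bom region and the rop gene, which keeps copy number low as the record indicates. Selection is by ampicillin through the β-lactamase gene. The tetracycline-resistance fragments and tet promoter found by annotation are non-functional remnants of the pBR322 ancestry, not usable markers.

The PCNA3 coding sequence, subcloned from a synthetic gene codon-optimised for E. coli, sits between the NdeI and BamHI sites, both of which are retained. Transcription is driven by a T7 promoter followed by a lac operator, with the T7 gene 10 ribosome binding site upstream and the T7 terminator downstream. The plasmid-borne lacI gene supplies repressor, so expression requires a host providing T7 RNA polymerase and is induced with IPTG. The backbone contributes an N-terminal His6 tag followed by a thrombin cleavage site, allowing metal-affinity purification and optional tag removal. The short "capTEV" and "SET1" hits in the feature table most likely reflect partial matches to the His-tag region and to vector sequence ahead of the terminator, not genuine additional tags.

The associated publication concerns using the self-assembling PCNA heterotrimer as a protein scaffold for artificial multienzyme complexes and stabilising it with engineered intersubunit disulfide bonds. This wild-type construct presumably supplies the unmodified PCNA3 subunit, although the record does not state that role explicitly.
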