Features (pLannotate 1.2.2; 21 found; start..end, strand, type, name):
    104..208     +  promoter       AmpR promoter: bla
    209..1069    +  CDS            AmpR: β-lactamase; bla; confers resistance to ampicillin, carbenicillin, and related antibiotics
   1240..1828    +  rep_origin     ori: high-copy-number ColE1/pMB1/pBR322/pUC origin of replication
   2014..2156    -  misc_feature   bom: basis of mobility region from pBR322
   2258..2449    -  CDS            rop: Rop protein, which maintains plasmids at low copy number; rop
   2466..2846    +  CDS            YPB1_ECOLX: Protein predicted: Swiss-Prot protein existence level 4. From Escherichia coli.
   3088..3712    -  CDS            TcR (fragment): tetracycline efflux protein; tet; confers resistance to tetracycline
   3727..3748    -  protein_bind   CAP binding site: CAP binding activates transcription in the presence of cAMP. E. coli catabolite activator protein
   3761..4843    -  CDS            lacI: lac repressor; lacI; The lac repressor binds to the lac operator to inhibit transcription in E. coli. This inhibition can be relieved by adding lactose or isopropyl-β-D-thiogalactopyranoside (IPTG).
   4844..4921    -  promoter       lacI promoter: lacI
   4929..5208    -  CDS            TcR (fragment): tetracycline efflux protein; tet; confers resistance to tetracycline
   5230..5248    +  promoter       T7 promoter: promoter for bacteriophage T7 RNA polymerase
   5249..5273    +  protein_bind   lac operator: The lac repressor binds to the lac operator to inhibit transcription in E. coli. This inhibition can be relieved by adding lactose or isopropyl-β-D-thiogalactopyranoside (IPTG). lac repressor encoded by lacI
   5288..5310    +  RBS            RBS: efficient ribosome binding site from bacteriophage T7 gene 10 (Olins and Rangwala, 1989)
   5329..5345    +  CDS            capTEV™ (fragment): composite tag for in vivo biotinylation, TEV protease cleavage, and 6xHis tagging
   5356..5373    +  CDS            thrombin site: thrombin recognition and cleavage site
   5422..6153    +  CDS            pcn3: PCNA3_SACS2 - Also known as pcnA-1. Experimental evidence at protein level: Swiss-Prot protein existence level 1. One of the sliding clamp subunits that acts as a moving platform for DNA processing. Responsible for tethering the catalytic subunit of DNA polymerase to DNA during high-speed replication. DNA polymerase I, DNA ligase and the flap endonuclease may be constitutively associated with the PCNA heterotrimer forming a scanning complex able to couple DNA synthesis and Okazaki fragment maturation. Heterotrimer stimulates the Holliday junction resolvase Hjc. From Saccharolobus solfataricus
   6169..6218    +  CDS            SET1 (fragment): solubility-enhancement tag derived from T7 phage gene 10B
   6226..6273    +  terminator     T7 terminator: transcription terminator for bacteriophage T7 RNA polymerase
   6296..6400    -  CDS            TcR (fragment): tetracycline efflux protein; tet; confers resistance to tetracycline
   6448..6476    -  promoter       tet promoter: E. coli promoter for tetracycline efflux protein gene
>Addgene plasmid #66179 | pET15b+PCNA3 WT | depositor full sequence | sequence record 112853 | pET15b+PCNA3 WT sequence 6485 bps
TTCTTGAAGACGAAAGGGCCTCGTGATACGCCTATTTTTATAGGTTAATGTCATGATAATAATGGTTTCT
TAGACGTCAGGTGGCACTTTTCGGGGAAATGTGCGCGGAACCCCTATTTGTTTATTTTTCTAAATACATT
CAAATATGTATCCGCTCATGAGACAATAACCCTGATAAATGCTTCAATAATATTGAAAAAGGAAGAGTAT
GAGTATTCAACATTTCCGTGTCGCCCTTATTCCCTTTTTTGCGGCATTTTGCCTTCCTGTTTTTGCTCAC
CCAGAAACGCTGGTGAAAGTAAAAGATGCTGAAGATCAGTTGGGTGCACGAGTGGGTTACATCGAACTGG
ATCTCAACAGCGGTAAGATCCTTGAGAGTTTTCGCCCCGAAGAACGTTTTCCAATGATGAGCACTTTTAA
AGTTCTGCTATGTGGCGCGGTATTATCCCGTGTTGACGCCGGGCAAGAGCAACTCGGTCGCCGCATACAC
TATTCTCAGAATGACTTGGTTGAGTACTCACCAGTCACAGAAAAGCATCTTACGGATGGCATGACAGTAA
GAGAATTATGCAGTGCTGCCATAACCATGAGTGATAACACTGCGGCCAACTTACTTCTGACAACGATCGG
AGGACCGAAGGAGCTAACCGCTTTTTTGCACAACATGGGGGATCATGTAACTCGCCTTGATCGTTGGGAA
CCGGAGCTGAATGAAGCCATACCAAACGACGAGCGTGACACCACGATGCCTGCAGCAATGGCAACAACGT
TGCGCAAACTATTAACTGGCGAACTACTTACTCTAGCTTCCCGGCAACAATTAATAGACTGGATGGAGGC
GGATAAAGTTGCAGGACCACTTCTGCGCTCGGCCCTTCCGGCTGGCTGGTTTATTGCTGATAAATCTGGA
GCCGGTGAGCGTGGGTCTCGCGGTATCATTGCAGCACTGGGGCCAGATGGTAAGCCCTCCCGTATCGTAG
TTATCTACACGACGGGGAGTCAGGCAACTATGGATGAACGAAATAGACAGATCGCTGAGATAGGTGCCTC
ACTGATTAAGCATTGGTAACTGTCAGACCAAGTTTACTCATATATACTTTAGATTGATTTAAAACTTCAT
TTTTAATTTAAAAGGATCTAGGTGAAGATCCTTTTTGATAATCTCATGACCAAAATCCCTTAACGTGAGT
TTTCGTTCCACTGAGCGTCAGACCCCGTAGAAAAGATCAAAGGATCTTCTTGAGATCCTTTTTTTCTGCG
CGTAATCTGCTGCTTGCAAACAAAAAAACCACCGCTACCAGCGGTGGTTTGTTTGCCGGATCAAGAGCTA
CCAACTCTTTTTCCGAAGGTAACTGGCTTCAGCAGAGCGCAGATACCAAATACTGTCCTTCTAGTGTAGC
CGTAGTTAGGCCACCACTTCAAGAACTCTGTAGCACCGCCTACATACCTCGCTCTGCTAATCCTGTTACC
AGTGGCTGCTGCCAGTGGCGATAAGTCGTGTCTTACCGGGTTGGACTCAAGACGATAGTTACCGGATAAG
GCGCAGCGGTCGGGCTGAACGGGGGGTTCGTGCACACAGCCCAGCTTGGAGCGAACGACCTACACCGAAC
TGAGATACCTACAGCGTGAGCTATGAGAAAGCGCCACGCTTCCCGAAGGGAGAAAGGCGGACAGGTATCC
GGTAAGCGGCAGGGTCGGAACAGGAGAGCGCACGAGGGAGCTTCCAGGGGGAAACGCCTGGTATCTTTAT
AGTCCTGTCGGGTTTCGCCACCTCTGACTTGAGCGTCGATTTTTGTGATGCTCGTCAGGGGGGCGGAGCC
TATGGAAAAACGCCAGCAACGCGGCCTTTTTACGGTTCCTGGCCTTTTGCTGGCCTTTTGCTCACATGTT
CTTTCCTGCGTTATCCCCTGATTCTGTGGATAACCGTATTACCGCCTTTGAGTGAGCTGATACCGCTCGC
CGCAGCCGAACGACCGAGCGCAGCGAGTCAGTGAGCGAGGAAGCGGAAGAGCGCCTGATGCGGTATTTTC
TCCTTACGCATCTGTGCGGTATTTCACACCGCATATATGGTGCACTCTCAGTACAATCTGCTCTGATGCC
GCATAGTTAAGCCAGTATACACTCCGCTATCGCTACGTGACTGGGTCATGGCTGCGCCCCGACACCCGCC
AACACCCGCTGACGCGCCCTGACGGGCTTGTCTGCTCCCGGCATCCGCTTACAGACAAGCTGTGACCGTC
TCCGGGAGCTGCATGTGTCAGAGGTTTTCACCGTCATCACCGAAACGCGCGAGGCAGCTGCGGTAAAGCT
CATCAGCGTGGTCGTGAAGCGATTCACAGATGTCTGCCTGTTCATCCGCGTCCAGCTCGTTGAGTTTCTC
CAGAAGCGTTAATGTCTGGCTTCTGATAAAGCGGGCCATGTTAAGGGCGGTTTTTTCCTGTTTGGTCACT
GATGCCTCCGTGTAAGGGGGATTTCTGTTCATGGGGGTAATGATACCGATGAAACGAGAGAGGATGCTCA
CGATACGGGTTACTGATGATGAACATGCCCGGTTACTGGAACGTTGTGAGGGTAAACAACTGGCGGTATG
GATGCGGCGGGACCAGAGAAAAATCACTCAGGGTCAATGCCAGCGCTTCGTTAATACAGATGTAGGTGTT
CCACAGGGTAGCCAGCAGCATCCTGCGATGCAGATCCGGAACATAATGGTGCAGGGCGCTGACTTCCGCG
TTTCCAGACTTTACGAAACACGGAAACCGAAGACCATTCATGTTGTTGCTCAGGTCGCAGACGTTTTGCA
GCAGCAGTCGCTTCACGTTCGCTCGCGTATCGGTGATTCATTCTGCTAACCAGTAAGGCAACCCCGCCAG
CCTAGCCGGGTCCTCAACGACAGGAGCACGATCATGCGCACCCGTGGCCAGGACCCAACGCTGCCCGAGA
TGCGCCGCGTGCGGCTGCTGGAGATGGCGGACGCGATGGATATGTTCTGCCAAGGGTTGGTTTGCGCATT
CACAGTTCTCCGCAAGAATTGATTGGCTCCAATTCTTGGAGTGGTGAATCCGTTAGCGAGGTGCCGCCGG
CTTCCATTCAGGTCGAGGTGGCCCGGCTCCATGCACCGCGACGCAACGCGGGGAGGCAGACAAGGTATAG
GGCGGCGCCTACAATCCATGCCAACCCGTTCCATGTGCTCGCCGAGGCGGCATAAATCGCCGTGACGATC
AGCGGTCCAGTGATCGAAGTTAGGCTGGTAAGAGCCGCGAGCGATCCTTGAAGCTGTCCCTGATGGTCGT
CATCTACCTGCCTGGACAGCATGGCCTGCAACGCGGGCATCCCGATGCCGCCGGAAGCGAGAAGAATCAT
AATGGGGAAGGCCATCCAGCCTCGCGTCGCGAACGCCAGCAAGACGTAGCCCAGCGCGTCGGCCGCCATG
CCGGCGATAATGGCCTGCTTCTCGCCGAAACGTTTGGTGGCGGGACCAGTGACGAAGGCTTGAGCGAGGG
CGTGCAAGATTCCGAATACCGCAAGCGACAGGCCGATCATCGTCGCGCTCCAGCGAAAGCGGTCCTCGCC
GAAAATGACCCAGAGCGCTGCCGGCACCTGTCCTACGAGTTGCATGATAAAGAAGACAGTCATAAGTGCG
GCGACGATAGTCATGCCCCGCGCCCACCGGAAGGAGCTGACTGGGTTGAAGGCTCTCAAGGGCATCGGTC
GAGATCCCGGTGCCTAATGAGTGAGCTAACTTACATTAATTGCGTTGCGCTCACTGCCCGCTTTCCAGTC
GGGAAACCTGTCGTGCCAGCTGCATTAATGAATCGGCCAACGCGCGGGGAGAGGCGGTTTGCGTATTGGG
CGCCAGGGTGGTTTTTCTTTTCACCAGTGAGACGGGCAACAGCTGATTGCCCTTCACCGCCTGGCCCTGA
GAGAGTTGCAGCAAGCGGTCCACGCTGGTTTGCCCCAGCAGGCGAAAATCCTGTTTGATGGTGGTTAACG
GCGGGATATAACATGAGCTGTCTTCGGTATCGTCGTATCCCACTACCGAGATATCCGCACCAACGCGCAG
CCCGGACTCGGTAATGGCGCGCATTGCGCCCAGCGCCATCTGATCGTTGGCAACCAGCATCGCAGTGGGA
ACGATGCCCTCATTCAGCATTTGCATGGTTTGTTGAAAACCGGACATGGCACTCCAGTCGCCTTCCCGTT
CCGCTATCGGCTGAATTTGATTGCGAGTGAGATATTTATGCCAGCCAGCCAGACGCAGACGCGCCGAGAC
AGAACTTAATGGGCCCGCTAACAGCGCGATTTGCTGGTGACCCAATGCGACCAGATGCTCCACGCCCAGT
CGCGTACCGTCTTCATGGGAGAAAATAATACTGTTGATGGGTGTCTGGTCAGAGACATCAAGAAATAACG
CCGGAACATTAGTGCAGGCAGCTTCCACAGCAATGGCATCCTGGTCATCCAGCGGATAGTTAATGATCAG
CCCACTGACGCGTTGCGCGAGAAGATTGTGCACCGCCGCTTTACAGGCTTCGACGCCGCTTCGTTCTACC
ATCGACACCACCACGCTGGCACCCAGTTGATCGGCGCGAGATTTAATCGCCGCGACAATTTGCGACGGCG
CGTGCAGGGCCAGACTGGAGGTGGCAACGCCAATCAGCAACGACTGTTTGCCCGCCAGTTGTTGTGCCAC
GCGGTTGGGAATGTAATTCAGCTCCGCCATCGCCGCTTCCACTTTTTCCCGCGTTTTCGCAGAAACGTGG
CTGGCCTGGTTCACCACGCGGGAAACGGTCTGATAAGAGACACCGGCATACTCTGCGACATCGTATAACG
TTACTGGTTTCACATTCACCACCCTGAATTGACTCTCTTCCGGGCGCTATCATGCCATACCGCGAAAGGT
TTTGCGCCATTCGATGGTGTCCGGGATCTCGACGCTCTCCCTTATGCGACTCCTGCATTAGGAAGCAGCC
CAGTAGTAGGTTGAGGCCGTTGAGCACCGCCGCCGCAAGGAATGGTGCATGCAAGGAGATGGCGCCCAAC
AGTCCCCCGGCCACGGGGCCTGCCACCATACCCACGCCGAAACAAGCGCTCATGAGCCCGAAGTGGCGAG
CCCGATCTTCCCCATCGGTGATGTCGGCGATATAGGCGCCAGCAACCGCACCTGTGGCGCCGGTGATGCC
GGCCACGATGCGTCCGGCGTAGAGGATCGAGATCTCGATCCCGCGAAATTAATACGACTCACTATAGGGG
AATTGTGAGCGGATAACAATTCCCCTCTAGAAATAATTTTGTTTAACTTTAAGAAGGAGATATACCATGG
GCAGCAGCCATCATCATCATCATCACAGCAGCGGCCTGGTGCCGCGCGGCAGCCATATGATCTACCTGAA
ATCTTTCGAACGTAACATCCGCCTGATCAATATGAAAGTGGTTTACGATGATGTTCGTGTGCTGAAAGAT
ATTATCCAGGCGCTGGCCCGCCTGGTTGATGAAGCCGTGCTGAAATTCAAACAGGATAGCGTTGAACTGG
TGGCACTGGATCGTGCGCATATTAGCCTGATCTCTGTTAACCTGCCGCGCGAAATGTTCAAAGAATACGA
TGTGAACGATGAATTTAAATTCGGTTTCAACACCCAGTACCTGATGAAAATCCTGAAAGTTGCAAAACGT
AAAGAAGCCATTGAAATCGCAAGTGAAAGCCCGGATAGTGTGATTATCAACATTATCGGCAGCACCAATC
GTGAATTTAACGTTCGCAATCTGGAAGTGTCTGAACAGGAAATTCCGGAAATCAACCTGCAGTTCGATAT
TAGTGCGACGATCAGCTCTGATGGTTTTAAAAGTGCCATCAGCGAAGTTTCTACCGTGACGGATAATGTG
GTTGTGGAAGGTCACGAAGATCGCATTCTGATCAAAGCAGAAGGCGAAAGCGAAGTTGAAGTGGAATTTT
CTAAAGATACCGGCGGTCTGCAGGATCTGGAATTTAGTAAAGAAAGCAAAAATTCTTACAGTGCGGAATA
CCTGGATGATGTTCTGTCTCTGACGAAACTGAGTGATTACGTGAAAATCAGCTTCGGCAACCAGAAACCG
CTGCAGCTGTTTTTCAATATGGAAGGCGGTGGCAAAGTTACGTACCTGCTGGCGCCGAAAGTGTGAAGAG
CGGATCCGGCTGCTAACAAAGCCCGAAAGGAAGCTGAGTTGGCTGCTGCCACCGCTGAGCAATAACTAGC
ATAACCCCTTGGGGCCTCTAAACGGGTCTTGAGGGGTTTTTTGCTGAAAGGAGGAACTATATCCGGATAT
CCCGCAAGAGGCCCGGCAGTACCGGCATAACCAAGCCTATGCCTACAGCATCCAGGGTGACGGTGCCGAG
GATGACGATGAGCGCATTGTTAGATTTCATACACGGTGCCTGACTGCGTTAGCAATTTAACTGTGATAAA
CTACCGCATTAAAGCTTATCGATGATAAGCTGTCAAACATGAGAA
