>Addgene plasmid #66179 | pET15b+PCNA3 WT | addgene partial sequence | sequence record 117595 | T7term 5'-GCTAGTTATTGCTCAGCGG-3'
TTGTTAGCAGCCGGATCCGCTCTTCACACTTTCGGCGCCAGCAGGTACGTAACTTTGCCACCGCCTTCCA
TATTGAAAAACAGCTGCAGCGGTTTCTGGTTGCCGAAGCTGATTTTCACGTAATCACTCAGTTTCGTCAG
AGACAGAACATCATCCAGGTATTCCGCACTGTAAGAATTTTTGCTTTCTTTACTAAATTCCAGATCCTGC
AGACCGCCGGTATCTTTAGAAAATTCCACTTCAACTTCGCTTTCGCCTTCTGCTTTGATCAGAATGCGAT
CTTCGTGACCTTCCACAACCACATTATCCGTCACGGTAGAAACTTCGCTGATGGCACTTTTAAAACCATC
AGAGCTGATCGTCGCACTAATATCGAACTGCAGGTTGATTTCCGGAATTTCCTGTTCAGACACTTCCAGA
TTGCGAACGTTAAATTCACGATTGGTGCTGCCGATAATGTTGATAATCACACTATCCGGGCTTTCACTTG
CGATTTCAATGGCTTCTTTACGTTTTGCAACTTTCAGGATTTTCATCAGGTACTGGGTGTTGAAACCGAA
TTTAAATTCATCGTTCACATCGTATTCTTTGAACATTTCGCGCGGCAGGTTAACAGAGATCAGGCTAATA
TGCGCACGATCCAGTGCCACCAGTTCAACGCTATCCTGTTTGAATTTCAGCACGGCTTCATCAACCAGGC
GGGCCAGCGCCTGGATAATATCTTTCAGCACACGAACATCATCGTAAACCACTTTCATATTGATCAGGCG
GATGTTACGTTCGAAAGATTTCAGGTAGATCATATGGCTGCCGCGCGGCACCAGGCCGCTGCTGTGATGA
TGATGATGATGGCTGCTGCCCATGGTATATCTCCTTCTTAAAGTTAAACAAAATTATTTCTAGAGGGGA
